Addgene plasmid #124232: pTol1-UAS:Chronos-tdTomato
Purpose: Zebrafish Tol1 construct for UAS-mediated expression of the optogenetic opsin Chronos fused to the red fluorescent protein tdTomato
Depositing lab: Isaac Bianco. Depositing organization: University College London. Publication: A calibrated optogenetic toolbox of stable zebrafish opsin lines. Antinucci P, Dumitrescu A, Deleuze C, Morley HJ, Leung K, Hagley T, Kubo F, Baier H, Bianco IH, Wyart C. Elife. 2020 Mar 27;9. pii: 54937. doi: 10.7554/eLife.54937. PubMed 32216873.
Backbone
  Vector backbone: pT1UciMP
  Backbone manufacturer: from Harold Burgess lab (Addgene Plasmid #62215)
  Backbone size w/o insert (bp): 4548
  Total vector size (bp): 6971
  Modifications to backbone: NcoI linearization before insert cloning
  Vector type: Zebrafish expression
Growth in bacteria
  Bacterial resistance: Ampicillin, 100 μg/mL
  Growth temperature: 37°C
  Growth strain: DH5alpha
  Copy number: High Copy
Gene/Insert
  Gene/Insert name: Chronos-tdTomato
  Species: Stigeoclonium helveticum
  Insert size (bp): 2421
  GenBank ID: KF992040
  Promoter: 14xUAS-E1b
  Tag / fusion protein: tdTomato (C terminal on insert)
  Cloning method: Ligation Independent Cloning
  Sequencing primers: 5′ TCA GTC GTC CGT TTG TTC CG; 3′ GAG CAG CAA AGC CAT GTA GC
Resource information
  A portion of this plasmid was derived from a plasmid made by: pAAV-Syn-Chronos-tdTomato (Addgene Plasmid #62726). Independent optical excitation of distinct neural populations. Klapoetke NC, Murata Y, Kim SS, Pulver SR, Birdsey-Benson A, Cho YK, Morimoto TK, Chuong AS, Carpenter EJ, Tian Z, Wang J, Xie Y, Yan Z, Zhang Y, Chow BY, Surek B, Melkonian M, Jayaraman V, Constantine-Paton M, Wong GK, Boyden ES. Nat Methods. 2014
Terms and licenses: Academic/Nonprofit Terms; Industry Terms: Not Available to Industry
Depositor comments: Zebrafish Tol1 construct for UAS-mediated expression of the optogenetic opsin Chronos fused to the red fluorescent protein tdTomato. In addition to the opsin gene, it contains tol1 arms, 14xUAS-E1b promoter, ubiquitin C intron, and ocean pout antifreeze protein terminator. Co-inject with Tol1 (not Tol2) transposase mRNA.
How to cite: pTol1-UAS:Chronos-tdTomato was a gift from Isaac Bianco (Addgene plasmid # 124232 ; http://n2t.net/addgene:124232 ; RRID:Addgene_124232)
