[The description below was written by a language model from this plasmid's Addgene catalogue record and pLannotate feature annotations shown in this document.]
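Description:
pTol1-UAS:Chronos-tdTomato is a 6,971 bp zebrafish transgenesis plasmid built on the pT1UciMP backbone, in which an expression cassette is flanked by Tol1 transposon arms. When delivered together with mRNA for Tol1 transposase (the depositor stresses Tol1, not Tol2), the cassette can be excised and integrated into the zebrafish genome to generate stable lines. In bacteria it is maintained as a high-copy plasmid through a ColE1/pUC-type origin and selected with ampicillin via the β-lactamase gene. Remnants of lac regulatory elements, lacZα, bom and rop in the feature table are cloning-vector leftovers with no apparent role in the payload.

The 2,421 bp insert encodes Chronos, a channelrhodopsin from the green alga Stigeoclonium helveticum, fused at its C terminus to the red fluorescent protein tdTomato. The coding region was taken from an earlier AAV Chronos-tdTomato plasmid. Expression is driven by a 14xUAS-E1b promoter: tandem Gal4-binding sites upstream of a minimal TATA-box promoter, so transcription is low unless Gal4 is supplied, typically by crossing to or injecting into a Gal4 driver line that defines the cell type. According to the depositor, the cassette also carries a ubiquitin C intron and an ocean pout antifreeze protein terminator.

The automated annotation detects only eight UAS repeats and the minimal promoter. It does not label the Tol1 arms, the intron, the terminator or Chronos itself, and the short "CoChR" hit probably reflects homology between related opsins. The construct serves for light-driven activation of genetically targeted neurons, with tdTomato reporting where the opsin is expressed.
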