Features (pLannotate 1.2.2; 21 found; start..end, strand, type, name):
      1..93      +  CDS            lacI (fragment): lac repressor; lacI; The lac repressor binds to the lac operator to inhibit transcription in E. coli. This inhibition can be relieved by adding lactose or isopropyl-β-D-thiogalactopyranoside (IPTG).
    106..127     +  protein_bind   CAP binding site: CAP binding activates transcription in the presence of cAMP. E. coli catabolite activator protein
    142..172     +  promoter       lac promoter: promoter for the E. coli lac operon
    180..196     +  protein_bind   lac operator: The lac repressor binds to the lac operator to inhibit transcription in E. coli. This inhibition can be relieved by adding lactose or isopropyl-β-D-thiogalactopyranoside (IPTG). lac repressor encoded by lacI
    478..495     +  protein_bind   5X UAS (fragment): five tandem copies of the "ScaI site" 17-mer CGGAGTACTGTCCTCCG, an upstream activating sequence (UAS) that efficiently binds yeast Gal4 (Webster et al., 1988; Pfeiffer et al., 2010) GAL4
    506..523     +  protein_bind   5X UAS (fragment): five tandem copies of the "ScaI site" 17-mer CGGAGTACTGTCCTCCG, an upstream activating sequence (UAS) that efficiently binds yeast Gal4 (Webster et al., 1988; Pfeiffer et al., 2010) GAL4
    577..594     +  protein_bind   5X UAS (fragment): five tandem copies of the "ScaI site" 17-mer CGGAGTACTGTCCTCCG, an upstream activating sequence (UAS) that efficiently binds yeast Gal4 (Webster et al., 1988; Pfeiffer et al., 2010) GAL4
    605..622     +  protein_bind   5X UAS (fragment): five tandem copies of the "ScaI site" 17-mer CGGAGTACTGTCCTCCG, an upstream activating sequence (UAS) that efficiently binds yeast Gal4 (Webster et al., 1988; Pfeiffer et al., 2010) GAL4
    631..648     +  protein_bind   5X UAS (fragment): five tandem copies of the "ScaI site" 17-mer CGGAGTACTGTCCTCCG, an upstream activating sequence (UAS) that efficiently binds yeast Gal4 (Webster et al., 1988; Pfeiffer et al., 2010) GAL4
    659..676     +  protein_bind   5X UAS (fragment): five tandem copies of the "ScaI site" 17-mer CGGAGTACTGTCCTCCG, an upstream activating sequence (UAS) that efficiently binds yeast Gal4 (Webster et al., 1988; Pfeiffer et al., 2010) GAL4
    685..702     +  protein_bind   5X UAS (fragment): five tandem copies of the "ScaI site" 17-mer CGGAGTACTGTCCTCCG, an upstream activating sequence (UAS) that efficiently binds yeast Gal4 (Webster et al., 1988; Pfeiffer et al., 2010) GAL4
    713..730     +  protein_bind   5X UAS (fragment): five tandem copies of the "ScaI site" 17-mer CGGAGTACTGTCCTCCG, an upstream activating sequence (UAS) that efficiently binds yeast Gal4 (Webster et al., 1988; Pfeiffer et al., 2010) GAL4
    792..809     +  promoter       minP (fragment): minimal TATA-box promoter with low basal activity
   2190..2217    +  CDS            CoChR (fragment): high-photocurrent channelrhodopsin from Chloromonas oogama (Shemesh et al., 2017)
   2557..3981    +  CDS            tdTomato: tdTomato is a basic (constitutively fluorescent) orange fluorescent protein published in 2004, derived from Discosoma sp.. It is reported to be a somewhat slowly-maturing tandem dimer with low acid sensitivity.
   4571..4728    +  CDS            lacZα (fragment): LacZα fragment of β-galactosidase; lacZ fragment
   4734..4833    -  misc_feature   bom (fragment): basis of mobility region from pBR322
   4935..4970    -  CDS            rop (fragment): Rop protein, which maintains plasmids at low copy number; rop
   5065..5169    +  promoter       AmpR promoter: bla
   5170..6030    +  CDS            AmpR: β-lactamase; bla; confers resistance to ampicillin, carbenicillin, and related antibiotics
   6201..6789    +  rep_origin     ori: high-copy-number ColE1/pMB1/pBR322/pUC origin of replication
>Addgene plasmid #124232 | pTol1-UAS:Chronos-tdTomato | addgene full sequence | sequence record 242252 | Addgene NGS Result
GCGCCCAATACGCAAACCGCCTCTCCCCGCGCGTTGGCCGATTCATTAATGCAGCTGGCACGACAGGTTT
CCCGACTGGAAAGCGGGCAGTGAGCGCAACGCAATTAATGTGAGTTAGCTCACTCATTAGGCACCCCAGG
CTTTACACTTTATGCTTCCGGCTCGTATGTTGTGTGGAATTGTGAGCGGATAACAATTTCACACAGGAAA
CAGCTATGACCATGATTACGCCAAGCTTGCATGGTCCCTTTAGCCAGTAGCGGTTCTAGGCACGGGCCGT
CCGGGCGGTGGCCTGGGGCGGAAAACTGAAGGGGGGCGGCACCGGCGGCTCAGCCCTTGTAATATATTAT
ATGCACCACTATTGGTTTACTTATGTCACAGTTTGTAAGTTTGTAACAGCCTGAACCTGGATCAGCTTAG
GCCTCCAAGGCGGAGTACTGTCCTCCGGGCTGGCGGAGTACTGTCCTCCGGCAAGGTCGGAGTACTGTCC
TCCGACACTAGAGGTCGGAGTACTGTCCTCCGACGCAAGGCGGAGTACTGTCCTCCGGGCTGCGGAGTAC
TGTCCTCCGGCAAGGTCGGAGTACTGTCCTCCGACACTAGAGGTCGGAGTACTGTCCTCCGACGCAAGGT
CGGAGTACTGTCCTCCGACACTAGAGGTCGGAGTACTGTCCTCCGACGCAAGGTCGGAGTACTGTCCTCC
GACACTAGAGGTCGGAGTACTGTCCTCCGACGCAAGGCGGAGTACTGTCCTCCGGGCTGGCGGAGTACTG
TCCTCCGGCAAGGGTCGACTCTAGAGGGTATATAATGGATCCCATCGCGTCTCAGCCTCACTTTGAGCTC
CTCCACACGAATTCGATACTAAGGATCCTTGTTTGTGAGTATGATGTTAAATATAAGCAATCGACGTTTG
TTTTGTCGTTTGTTAAATCTAGCAATGTTTTATTTCAATTAAAGTGTTAACCGGTTCATTTAAAGGTGTA
TTTCTGAATGAGCTAACGTATTAGCTTTTAACGCTAGCCGGACTGTTTGGTTTTGAGGATCAATAAACCA
ACGTTTTTTTCTGATTTATTTTGCTTTAAAATATAAAGGTATAATTCGTCGTCGAGAATTTTGGGTTTTG
TTCGAGTTTAGAAATTTGGCGGCGTTTTTTTGTACCGCGAAACAGGGCGGTGGTTCGGTGAGCTTCTCAA
TTCATCTGCTTGACAAACGGTTTTCGGCAACTGTAAATGCGCTATGATGCTTTTATTCTTTTCAGCGTGT
AACTTTGTTAAATATAATTGACTTTCCGACTATCGACGTTCGTTTCATCTCCGTGTTATTGTTTAATGGC
CATTTTCTGTGGTAAACTGTCGCCATTTTGTTTTCAGTCGTCCGTTTGTTCCGCCCTTACTCACAGCTGT
GTCAGCATTAGTGATGACTGTTCTCACCTGGCCTGTTTGCTTTCATTATTGATGAAGAGCTTTCTAGAGA
ATTCTGAAGCTCGTCTTTGTCCTGAATTCATCTGTATTCATTTAAAAAAAAAAATTAACCTTAATTTTTT
TTTCTTCTCAGCGTAAAGCCACCATGGAAACAGCCGCCACAATGACCCACGCCTTTATCTCAGCCGTGCC
TAGCGCCGAAGCCACAATTAGAGGCCTGCTGAGCGCCGCAGCAGTGGTGACACCAGCAGCAGACGCTCAC
GGAGAAACCTCTAACGCCACAACAGCCGGAGCCGATCACGGTTGCTTCCCCCACATCAACCACGGAACCG
AGCTGCAGCACAAGATCGCAGTGGGACTCCAGTGGTTCACCGTGATCGTGGCTATCGTGCAGCTCATCTT
CTACGGTTGGCACAGCTTCAAGGCCACAACCGGCTGGGAGGAGGTCTACGTCTGCGTGATCGAGCTCGTC
AAGTGCTTCATCGAGCTGTTCCACGAGGTCGACAGCCCAGCCACAGTGTACCAGACCAACGGAGGAGCCG
TGATTTGGCTGCGGTACAGCATGTGGCTCCTGACTTGCCCCGTGATCCTGATCCACCTGAGCAACCTGAC
CGGACTGCACGAAGAGTACAGCAAGCGGACCATGACCATCCTGGTGACCGACATCGGCAACATCGTGTGG
GGGATCACAGCCGCCTTTACAAAGGGCCCCCTGAAGATCCTGTTCTTCATGATCGGCCTGTTCTACGGCG
TGACTTGCTTCTTCCAGATCGCCAAGGTGTATATCGAGAGCTACCACACCCTGCCCAAAGGCGTCTGCCG
GAAGATTTGCAAGATCATGGCCTACGTCTTCTTCTGCTCTTGGCTGATGTTCCCCGTGATGTTCATCGCC
GGACACGAGGGACTGGGCCTGATCACACCTTACACCAGCGGAATCGGCCACCTGATCCTGGATCTGATCA
GCAAGAACACTTGGGGCTTCCTGGGCCACCACCTGAGAGTGAAGATCCACGAGCACATCCTGATCCACGG
CGACATCCGGAAGACAACCACCATCAACGTGGCCGGCGAGAACATGGAGATCGAGACCTTCGTCGACGAG
GAGGAGGAGGGAGGAGTGGCGGCACCGGTAGTAGCAGTGAGTAAGGGCGAGGAAGTGATCAAAGAGTTCA
TGCGGTTTAAGGTGAGAATGGAAGGAAGCATGAACGGCCACGAGTTCGAAATTGAGGGAGAAGGAGAGGG
ACGGCCCTACGAGGGCACCCAGACAGCCAAGCTGAAAGTGACAAAGGGCGGGCCTCTGCCATTCGCTTGG
GACATCCTGAGCCCACAGTTTATGTACGGCTCCAAGGCCTATGTGAAACATCCAGCTGACATTCCCGATT
ATAAGAAACTGAGCTTCCCCGAGGGGTTTAAGTGGGAAAGAGTGATGAACTTCGAGGACGGAGGCCTGGT
GACTGTGACCCAGGACAGCTCCCTGCAGGATGGGACCCTGATCTACAAGGTGAAAATGAGAGGGACAAAT
TTTCCCCCTGATGGACCTGTGATGCAGAAGAAAACTATGGGATGGGAGGCCTCCACCGAAAGGCTGTATC
CACGCGACGGGGTGCTGAAAGGAGAAATCCACCAGGCTCTGAAGCTGAAAGATGGGGGACATTACCTGGT
GGAGTTCAAGACAATCTACATGGCCAAGAAACCTGTGCAGCTGCCAGGCTACTATTACGTGGACACAAAA
CTGGATATCACTTCACACAACGAGGACTACACTATTGTGGAGCAGTATGAACGGAGCGAGGGGAGACACC
ATCTGTTCCTGGGCCATGGGACTGGAAGTACCGGCTCAGGGTCTAGTGGAACCGCCTCAAGCGAGGATAA
CAATATGGCTGTGATCAAAGAGTTCATGAGGTTTAAGGTGCGCATGGAGGGCAGCATGAATGGGCACGAA
TTTGAGATTGAAGGAGAGGGCGAAGGGAGGCCTTACGAGGGCACACAGACTGCCAAGCTGAAAGTGACCA
AGGGAGGACCACTGCCTTTCGCTTGGGATATCCTGTCTCCTCAGTTTATGTACGGAAGTAAGGCCTATGT
CAAGCATCCCGCTGACATTCCTGATTACAAGAAACTGTCTTTCCCAGAGGGCTTTAAGTGGGAGAGAGTG
ATGAATTTTGAAGATGGAGGCCTGGTGACCGTGACACAGGACTCCTCTCTGCAGGATGGCACTCTGATCT
ACAAAGTCAAAATGCGCGGCACCAATTTTCCACCCGATGGGCCCGTGATGCAGAAGAAAACAATGGGGTG
GGAGGCCAGCACTGAACGGCTGTATCCTAGAGACGGAGTGCTGAAGGGCGAAATCCACCAGGCCCTGAAG
CTGAAAGACGGCGGCCACTACCTGGTGGAGTTCAAAACCATCTACATGGCCAAGAAACCAGTGCAGCTGC
CCGGCTATTACTATGTGGACACCAAGCTGGATATCACATCCCACAATGAAGACTACACCATTGTGGAACA
GTATGAGAGGTCTGAAGGACGCCACCATCTGTTTCTGTACGGCATGGATGAGCTGTATAAGTAAACATGG
AGATCTCGAGACTAGTAATTAAGTCTCAGCCACCGTTAACTGAACATGTCAAAACCTGTGGAGACTGTTG
AGATTTGATGTTCTGAAAAGATAAAGCCTATAAATAAAATGTTGCCCAAATTTCCTGCCTGATGTTTTTC
TTTGTCTTTGCTACATGGCTTTGCTGCTCGGATCGGCTCACTCTGTGTATGCCACGTTCACTTTGTACTC
TCCTTCTCACGGTAGGTTTATTATTTTTAGATGTGCAGTTAGTTTCTGTGAAATAACACACCACACACTG
ATATTGTCTGTGCATTGACTTGGTGAGTGCACATTGTTTTTGATCTTGACATATTTATATTTGATTGATC
AGGTGAACTGTGTGAATCTAAAGTGCTCCATACAGATGTTCTGCATTGAAAATATTCTCATTTTATTAGT
GGAAGTGAGTGTATGCCAGCGGCCGCGGTACCCTGCAGTCTAGACATTTCAGTTGACGAAGACAAACAAA
GTTCTGTTGTGACTATGGGGGGGGGGGGCGCCTGGGGATGGTCTCGCCCGGGGAGTAATTCAGGGTAGAA
CCGCCACTGCCTTTAGCGACATTCACTGGCCGTCGTTTTACAACGTCGTGACTGGGAAAACCCTGGCGTT
ACCCAACTTAATCGCCTTGCAGCACATCCCCCTTTCGCCAGCTGGCGTAATAGCGAAGAGGCCCGCACCG
ATCGCCCTTCCCAACAGTTGCGCAGCCTGAATGGCGAATGGCGCCTGATGCGGTATTTTCTCCTTACGCA
TCTGTGCGGTATTTCACACCGCATATGGTGCACTCTCAGTACAATCTGCTCTGATGCCGCATAGTTAAGC
CAGCCCCGACACCCGCCAACACCCGCTGACGCGCCCTGACGGGCTTGTCTGCTCCCGGCATCCGCTTACA
GACAAGCTGTGACCGTCTCCGGGAGCTGCATGTGTCAGAGGTTTTCACCGTCATCACCGAAACGCGCGAG
ACGAAAGGGCCTCGTGATACGCCTATTTTTATAGGTTAATGTCATGATAATAATGGTTTCTTAGACGTCA
GGTGGCACTTTTCGGGGAAATGTGCGCGGAACCCCTATTTGTTTATTTTTCTAAATACATTCAAATATGT
ATCCGCTCATGAGACAATAACCCTGATAAATGCTTCAATAATATTGAAAAAGGAAGAGTATGAGTATTCA
ACATTTCCGTGTCGCCCTTATTCCCTTTTTTGCGGCATTTTGCCTTCCTGTTTTTGCTCACCCAGAAACG
CTGGTGAAAGTAAAAGATGCTGAAGATCAGTTGGGTGCACGAGTGGGTTACATCGAACTGGATCTCAACA
GCGGTAAGATCCTTGAGAGTTTTCGCCCCGAAGAACGTTTTCCAATGATGAGCACTTTTAAAGTTCTGCT
ATGTGGCGCGGTATTATCCCGTATTGACGCCGGGCAAGAGCAACTCGGTCGCCGCATACACTATTCTCAG
AATGACTTGGTTGAGTACTCACCAGTCACAGAAAAGCATCTTACGGATGGCATGACAGTAAGAGAATTAT
GCAGTGCTGCCATAACCATGAGTGATAACACTGCGGCCAACTTACTTCTGACAACGATCGGAGGACCGAA
GGAGCTAACCGCTTTTTTGCACAACATGGGGGATCATGTAACTCGCCTTGATCGTTGGGAACCGGAGCTG
AATGAAGCCATACCAAACGACGAGCGTGACACCACGATGCCTGTAGCAATGGCAACAACGTTGCGCAAAC
TATTAACTGGCGAACTACTTACTCTAGCTTCCCGGCAACAATTAATAGACTGGATGGAGGCGGATAAAGT
TGCAGGACCACTTCTGCGCTCGGCCCTTCCGGCTGGCTGGTTTATTGCTGATAAATCTGGAGCCGGTGAG
CGTGGGTCTCGCGGTATCATTGCAGCACTGGGGCCAGATGGTAAGCCCTCCCGTATCGTAGTTATCTACA
CGACGGGGAGTCAGGCAACTATGGATGAACGAAATAGACAGATCGCTGAGATAGGTGCCTCACTGATTAA
GCATTGGTAACTGTCAGACCAAGTTTACTCATATATACTTTAGATTGATTTAAAACTTCATTTTTAATTT
AAAAGGATCTAGGTGAAGATCCTTTTTGATAATCTCATGACCAAAATCCCTTAACGTGAGTTTTCGTTCC
ACTGAGCGTCAGACCCCGTAGAAAAGATCAAAGGATCTTCTTGAGATCCTTTTTTTCTGCGCGTAATCTG
CTGCTTGCAAACAAAAAAACCACCGCTACCAGCGGTGGTTTGTTTGCCGGATCAAGAGCTACCAACTCTT
TTTCCGAAGGTAACTGGCTTCAGCAGAGCGCAGATACCAAATACTGTTCTTCTAGTGTAGCCGTAGTTAG
GCCACCACTTCAAGAACTCTGTAGCACCGCCTACATACCTCGCTCTGCTAATCCTGTTACCAGTGGCTGC
TGCCAGTGGCGATAAGTCGTGTCTTACCGGGTTGGACTCAAGACGATAGTTACCGGATAAGGCGCAGCGG
TCGGGCTGAACGGGGGGTTCGTGCACACAGCCCAGCTTGGAGCGAACGACCTACACCGAACTGAGATACC
TACAGCGTGAGCTATGAGAAAGCGCCACGCTTCCCGAAGGGAGAAAGGCGGACAGGTATCCGGTAAGCGG
CAGGGTCGGAACAGGAGAGCGCACGAGGGAGCTTCCAGGGGGAAACGCCTGGTATCTTTATAGTCCTGTC
GGGTTTCGCCACCTCTGACTTGAGCGTCGATTTTTGTGATGCTCGTCAGGGGGGCGGAGCCTATGGAAAA
ACGCCAGCAACGCGGCCTTTTTACGGTTCCTGGCCTTTTGCTGGCCTTTTGCTCACATGTTCTTTCCTGC
GTTATCCCCTGATTCTGTGGATAACCGTATTACCGCCTTTGAGTGAGCTGATACCGCTCGCCGCAGCCGA
ACGACCGAGCGCAGCGAGTCAGTGAGCGAGGAAGCGGAAGA
